Addgene plasmid #188235: pMXs-LN2
Purpose: Polycistronic human LIN28 and NANOG were cloned into the pMXs vector
Depositing lab: Young Tang. Depositing organization: University of Connecticut. Publication: NANOG and LIN28 dramatically improve human cell reprogramming by modulating LIN41 and canonical WNT activities. Wang L, Su Y, Huang C, Yin Y, Chu A, Knupp A, Tang Y. Biol Open. 2019 Dec 5;8(12). pii: 8/12/bio047225. doi: 10.1242/bio.047225. PubMed 31806618.
Backbone
  Vector backbone: pMXs
  Backbone manufacturer: Cell Biolabs, Inc.
  Vector type: Mammalian Expression, Retroviral
Growth in bacteria
  Bacterial resistance: Ampicillin, 100 μg/mL
  Growth temperature: 37°C
  Growth strain: NEB Stable
  Copy number: High Copy
Gene/Insert 1
  Gene/Insert name: LIN28A (alt name: LN2)
  Species: H. sapiens (human)
  Entrez Gene: LIN28A (a.k.a. CSDD1, LIN-28, LIN28, ZCCHC1, lin-28A)
Gene/Insert 2
  Gene/Insert name: NANOG
  Species: H. sapiens (human)
  Entrez Gene: NANOG
Terms and licenses: Academic/Nonprofit Terms; Industry Terms: Not Available to Industry
How to cite: pMXs-LN2 was a gift from Young Tang (Addgene plasmid # 188235 ; http://n2t.net/addgene:188235 ; RRID:Addgene_188235)
