[The description below was written by a language model from this plasmid's Addgene catalogue record and pLannotate feature annotations shown in this document.]
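Description:
pMXs-LN2 is a Moloney murine leukemia virus (MMLV)-based retroviral expression plasmid of about 6.2 kb, built on the pMXs backbone, that carries human LIN28A and human NANOG as a polycistronic insert. In bacteria it is maintained through a high-copy ColE1/pUC-type origin and selected with ampicillin via the β-lactamase gene and its own promoter. A short lacI fragment in the backbone appears to be a cloning remnant with no evident function.

The viral portion is bounded by two MMLV long terminal repeats, the 5′ one spanning the numbering origin of the circular sequence. Downstream of the 5′ LTR lie the MMLV packaging signal, a fragment of the MESV packaging signal, a truncated gag lacking its start codon, and a pol region containing the splice acceptor. Together these elements allow the transcript to be encapsidated when gag, pol and env are supplied in trans by a packaging cell line, and support expression of the downstream cargo. No internal promoter is annotated, so expression of the insert is presumably driven by the 5′ LTR. LIN28A comes first, followed after a short gap of roughly 65 nt by NANOG. The record calls the arrangement polycistronic, but the linking element is not annotated and its identity (for instance a 2A-type peptide) is not stated. No mammalian selection marker or reporter is annotated.

LIN28A is an RNA-binding protein that blocks let-7 miRNA processing, and NANOG is a core pluripotency transcription factor. The associated publication concerns the improvement of human cell reprogramming by these two factors, so the construct is suited to delivering both from a single integrating retrovirus in reprogramming experiments.
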