Features (pLannotate 1.2.2; 12 found; start..end, strand, type, name):
    601..800     +  misc_feature   MMLV Ψ: packaging signal of Moloney murine leukemia virus (MMLV)
    852..940     +  misc_feature   MESV Ψ (fragment): packaging signal of murine embryonic stem cell virus
   1017..1433    +  CDS            gag (truncated): truncated Moloney murine leukemia virus (MMLV) gag gene lacking the start codon
   1443..1817    +  misc_feature   pol region: Moloney murine leukemia virus (MMLV) pol region containing the splice acceptor site
   1846..2472    +  CDS            LIN28A: LN28A_HUMAN - Also known as CSDD1, LIN28, ZCCHC1. Experimental evidence at protein level: Swiss-Prot protein existence level 1. RNA-binding protein that inhibits processing of pre-let-7 miRNAs and regulates translation of mRNAs that control developmental timing, pluripotency and metabolism (PubMed:21247876). Seems to recognize a common structural G-quartet (G4) feature in its miRNA and mRNA targets (Probable). 'Translational enhancer' that drives specific mRNAs to polysomes and increases the efficiency of protein synthesis. Its association with the translational machinery and target mRNAs resu
   2539..3453    +  CDS            NANOG: NANOG_HUMAN - Experimental evidence at protein level: Swiss-Prot protein existence level 1. Transcription regulator involved in inner cell mass and embryonic stem (ES) cells proliferation and self-renewal. Imposes pluripotency on ES cells and prevents their differentiation towards extraembryonic endoderm and trophectoderm lineages. Blocks bone morphogenetic protein-induced mesoderm differentiation of ES cells by physically interacting with SMAD1 and interfering with the recruitment of coactivators to the active SMAD transcriptional complexes. Acts as a transcriptional activator or repressor. B
   3523..4114    +  LTR            LTR: long terminal repeat from Moloney murine leukemia virus
   4180..4232    -  CDS            lacI (fragment): lac repressor; lacI; The lac repressor binds to the lac operator to inhibit transcription in E. coli. This inhibition can be relieved by adding lactose or isopropyl-β-D-thiogalactopyranoside (IPTG).
   4415..5003    -  rep_origin     ori: high-copy-number ColE1/pMB1/pBR322/pUC origin of replication
   5167..6027    -  CDS            AmpR: β-lactamase; bla; confers resistance to ampicillin, carbenicillin, and related antibiotics
   6028..6132    -  promoter       AmpR promoter: bla
   6162..538     +  LTR            LTR (across the origin): long terminal repeat from Moloney murine leukemia virus
>Addgene plasmid #188235 | pMXs-LN2 | addgene full sequence | sequence record 375027 | Addgene NGS Result
AGGCATGGAAAAATACATAACTGAGAATAGAAAAGTTCAGATCAAGGTCAGGAACAGATGGAACAGCTGA
ATATGGGCCAAACAGGATATCTGTGGTAAGCAGTTCCTGCCCCGGCTCAGGGCCAAGAACAGATGGAACA
GCTGAATATGGGCCAAACAGGATATCTGTGGTAAGCAGTTCCTGCCCCGGCTCAGGGCCAAGAACAGATG
GTCCCCAGATGCGGTCCAGCCCTCAGCAGTTTCTAGAGAACCATCAGATGTTTCCAGGGTGCCCCAAGGA
CCTGAAATGACCCTGTGCCTTATTTGAACTAACCAATCAGTTCGCTTCTCGCTTCTGTTCGCGCGCTTCT
GCTCCCCGAGCTCAATAAAAGAGCCCACAACCCCTCACTCGGCGCGCCAGTCCTCCGATTGACTGAGTCG
CCCGGGTACCCGTGTATCCAATAAACCCTCTTGCAGTTGCATCCGACTTGTGGTCTCGCTGTTCCTTGGG
AGGGTCTCCTCTGAGTGATTGACTACCCGTCAGCGGGGGTCTTTCATTTGGGGGCTCGTCCGGGATCGGG
AGACCCCTGCCCAGGGACCACCGACCCACCACCGGGAGGTAAGCTGGCCAGCAACTTATCTGTGTCTGTC
CGATTGTCTAGTGTCTATGACTGATTTTATGCGCCTGCGTCGGTACTAGTTAGCTAACTAGCTCTGTATC
TGGCGGACCCGTGGTGGAACTGACGAGTTCGGAACACCCGGCCGCAACCCTGGGAGACGTCCCAGGGACT
TCGGGGGCCGTTTTTGTGGCCCGACCTGAGTCCAAAAATCCCGATCGTTTTGGACTCTTTGGTGCACCCC
CCTAATAGGAGGGATATGTGGTTCTGGTAGGAGACGAGAACCTAAAACAGTTCCCGCCTCCGTCTGAATT
TTTGCTTTCGGTTTGGGACCGAAGCCGCGCCGCGCGTCTTGTCTGCTGCAGCATCGTTCTGTGTTGTCTC
TGTCTGACTGTGTTTCTGTATTTGTCTGAAAATTAGGGCCAGACTGTTACCACTCCCTTAAGTTTGACCT
TAGGTCACTGGAAAGATGTCGAGCGGATCGCTCACAACCAGTCGGTAGATGTCAAGAAGAGACGTTGGGT
TACCTTCTGCTCTGCAGAATGGCCAACCTTTAACGTCGGATGGCCGCGAGACGGCACCTTTAACCGAGAC
CTCATCACCCAGGTTAAGATCAAGGTCTTTTCACCTGGCCCGCATGGACACCCAGACCAGGTCCCCTACA
TCGTGACCTGGGAAGCCTTGGCTTTTGACCCCCCTCCCTGGGTCAAGCCCTTTGTACACCCTAAGCCTCC
GCCTCCTCTTCCTCCATCCGCCCCGTCTCTCCCCCTTGAACCTCCTCGTTCGACCCCGCCTCGATCCTCC
CTTTATCCAGCCCTCACTCCTTCTCTAGGCGCCCCCATATGGCCATATGAGATCTTATATGGGGCACCCC
CGCCCCTTGTAAACTTCCCTGACCCTGACATGACAAGAGTTACTAACAGCCCCTCTCTCCAAGCTCACTT
ACAGGCTCTCTACTTAGTCCAGCACGAAGTCTGGAGACCTCTGGCGGCAGCCTACCAAGAACAACTGGAC
CGACCGGTGGTACCTCACCCTTACCGAGTCGGCGACACAGTGTGGGTCCGCCGACACCAGACTAAGAACC
TAGAACCTCGCTGGAAAGGACCTTACACAGTCCTGCTGACCACCCCCACCGCCCTCAAAGTAGACGGCAT
CGCAGCTTGGATACACGCCGCCCACGTGAAGGCTGCCGACCCCGGGGGTGGACCATCCTCTAGACTGCCG
GATCTAGCTAGTTAATTAAGGATCCATGGGCTCCGTGTCCAACCAGCAGTTTGCAGGTGGCTGCGCCAAG
GCGGCAGAAGAGGCGCCCGAGGAGGCGCCGGAGGACGCGGCCCGGGCGGCGGACGAGCCTCAGCTGCTGC
ACGGTGCGGGCATCTGTAAGTGGTTCAACGTGCGCATGGGGTTCGGCTTCCTGTCCATGACCGCCCGCGC
CGGGGTCGCGCTCGACCCCCCAGTGGATGTCTTTGTGCACCAGAGTAAGCTGCACATGGAAGGGTTCCGG
AGCTTGAAGGAGGGTGAGGCAGTGGAGTTCACCTTTAAGAAGTCAGCCAAGGGTCTGGAATCCATCCGTG
TCACCGGACCTGGTGGAGTATTCTGTATTGGGAGTGAGAGGCGGCCAAAAGGAAAGAGCATGCAGAAGCG
CAGATCAAAAGGAGACAGGTGCTACAACTGTGGAGGTCTAGATCATCATGCCAAGGAATGCAAGCTGCCA
CCCCAGCCCAAGAAGTGCCACTTCTGCCAGAGCATCAGCCATATGGTAGCCTCATGTCCGCTGAAGGCCC
AGCAGGGCCCTAGTGCACAGGGAAAGCCAACCTACTTTCGAGAGGAAGAAGAAGAAATCCACAGCCCTAC
CCTGCTCCCGGAGGCACAGAATGGATCTGGAGCAACAAACTTCTCACTACTCAAACAAGCAGGTGACGTG
GAGGAGAATCCCGGCCCTATGAGTGTGGATCCAGCTTGTCCCCAAAGCTTGCCTTGCTTTGAAGCATCCG
ACTGTAAAGAATCTTCACCTATGCCTGTGATTTGTGGGCCTGAAGAAAACTATCCATCCTTGCAAATGTC
TTCTGCTGAGATGCCTCACACGGAGACTGTCTCTCCTCTTCCCTCCTCCATGGATCTGCTTATTCAGGAC
AGCCCTGATTCTTCCACCAGTCCCAAAGGCAAACAACCCACTTCTGCAGAGAATAGTGTCGCAAAAAAGG
AAGACAAGGTCCCAGTCAAGAAACAGAAGACCAGAACTGTGTTCTCTTCCACCCAGCTGTGTGTACTCAA
TGATAGATTTCAGAGACAGAAATACCTCAGTCTCCAGCAGATGCAAGAACTCTCCAACATCCTGAACCTC
AGCTACAAACAGGTGAAGACCTGGTTCCAGAACCAGAGAATGAAATCTAAGAGGTGGCAGAAAAACAACT
GGCCGAAGAATAGCAATGGTGTGACGCAGAAGGCCTCAGCACCTACCTACCCCAGCCTCTACTCTTCCTA
CCACCAGGGATGCCTGGTGAACCCGACTGGGAACCTTCCAATGTGGAGCAACCAGACCTGGAACAATTCA
ACCTGGAGCAACCAGACCCAGAACATCCAGTCCTGGAGCAACCACTCCTGGAACACTCAGACCTGGTGCA
CCCAATCCTGGAACAATCAGGCCTGGAACAGTCCCTTCTATAACTGTGGAGAGGAATCTCTGCAGTCCTG
CATGCAGTTCCAGCCAAATTCTCCTGCCAGTGACTTGGAGGCTGCTTTGGAAGCTGCTGGGGAAGGCCTT
AATGTAATACAGCAGACCACTAGGTATTTTAGTACTCCACAAACCATGGATTTATTCCTAAACTACTCCA
TGAACATGCAACCTGAAGACGTGTGAGCGGCCGCCAGCACAGTGGTCGACGATAAAATAAAAGATTTTAT
TTAGTCTCCAGAAAAAGGGGGGAATGAAAGACCCCACCTGTAGGTTTGGCAAGCTAGCTTAAGTAACGCC
ATTTTGCAAGGCATGGAAAAATACATAACTGAGAATAGAGAAGTTCAGATCAAGGTCAGGAACAGATGGA
ACAGCTGAATATGGGCCAAACAGGATATCTGTGGTAAGCAGTTCCTGCCCCGGCTCAGGGCCAAGAACAG
ATGGAACAGCTGAATATGGGCCAAACAGGATATCTGTGGTAAGCAGTTCCTGCCCCGGCTCAGGGCCAAG
AACAGATGGTCCCCAGATGCGGTCCAGCCCTCAGCAGTTTCTAGAGAACCATCAGATGTTTCCAGGGTGC
CCCAAGGACCTGAAATGACCCTGTGCCTTATTTGAACTAACCAATCAGTTCGCTTCTCGCTTCTGTTCGC
GCGCTTCTGCTCCCCGAGCTCAATAAAAGAGCCCACAACCCCTCACTCGGSGCGCCAGTCCTCCGATTGA
CTGAGTCGCCCGGGTACCCGTGTATCCAATAAACCCTCTTGCAGTTGCATCCGACTTGTGGTCTCGCTGT
TCCTTGGGAGGGTCTCCTCTGAGTGATTGACTACCCGTCAGCGGGGGTCTTTCACATGCAGCATGTATCA
AAATTAATTTGGTTTTTTTTCTTAAGTATTTACATTAAATGGCCATAGTTGCATTAATGAATCGGCCAAC
GCGCGGGGAGAGGCGGTTTGCGTATTGGGCGCTCTTCCGCTTCCTCGCTCACTGACTCGCTGCGCTCGGT
CGTTCGGCTGCGGCGAGCGGTATCAGCTCACTCAAAGGCGGTAATACGGTTATCCACAGAATCAGGGGAT
AACGCAGGAAAGAACATGTGAGCAAAAGGCCAGCAAAAGGCCAGGAACCGTAAAAAGGCCGCGTTGCTGG
CGTTTTTCCATAGGCTCCGCCCCCCTGACGAGCATCACAAAAATCGACGCTCAAGTCAGAGGTGGCGAAA
CCCGACAGGACTATAAAGATACCAGGCGTTTCCCCCTGGAAGCTCCCTCGTGCGCTCTCCTGTTCCGACC
CTGCCGCTTACCGGATACCTGTCCGCCTTTCTCCCTTCGGGAAGCGTGGCGCTTTCTCATAGCTCACGCT
GTAGGTATCTCAGTTCGGTGTAGGTCGTTCGCTCCAAGCTGGGCTGTGTGCACGAACCCCCCGTTCAGCC
CGACCGCTGCGCCTTATCCGGTAACTATCGTCTTGAGTCCAACCCGGTAAGACACGACTTATCGCCACTG
GCAGCAGCCACTGGTAACAGGATTAGCAGAGCGAGGTATGTAGGCGGTGCTACAGAGTTCTTGAAGTGGT
GGCCTAACTACGGCTACACTAGAAGAACAGTATTTGGTATCTGCGCTCTGCTGAAGCCAGTTACCTTCGG
AAAAAGAGTTGGTAGCTCTTGATCCGGCAAACAAACCACCGCTGGTAGCGGTGGTTTTTTTGTTTGCAAG
CAGCAGATTACGCGCAGAAAAAAAGGATCTCAAGAAGATCCTTTGATCTTTTCTACGGGGTCTGACGCTC
AGTGGAACGAAAACTCACGTTAAGGGATTTTGGTCATGAGATTATCAAAAAGGATCTTCACCTAGATCCT
TTTGCGGCCGGCCGCAAATCAATCTAAAGTATATATGAGTAAACTTGGTCTGACAGTTACCAATGCTTAA
TCAGTGAGGCACCTATCTCAGCGATCTGTCTATTTCGTTCATCCATAGTTGCCTGACTCCCCGTCGTGTA
GATAACTACGATACGGGAGGGCTTACCATCTGGCCCCAGTGCTGCAATGATACCGCGAGACCCACGCTCA
CCGGCTCCAGATTTATCAGCAATAAACCAGCCAGCCGGAAGGGCCGAGCGCAGAAGTGGTCCTGCAACTT
TATCCGCCTCCATCCAGTCTATTAATTGTTGCCGGGAAGCTAGAGTAAGTAGTTCGCCAGTTAATAGTTT
GCGCAACGTTGTTGCCATTGCTACAGGCATCGTGGTGTCACGCTCGTCGTTTGGTATGGCTTCATTCAGC
TCCGGTTCCCAACGATCAAGGCGAGTTACATGATCCCCCATGTTGTGCAAAAAAGCGGTTAGCTCCTTCG
GTCCTCCGATCGTTGTCAGAAGTAAGTTGGCCGCAGTGTTATCACTCATGGTTATGGCAGCACTGCATAA
TTCTCTTACTGTCATGCCATCCGTAAGATGCTTTTCTGTGACTGGTGAGTACTCAACCAAGTCATTCTGA
GAATAGTGTATGCGGCGACCGAGTTGCTCTTGCCCGGCGTCAATACGGGATAATACCGCGCCACATAGCA
GAACTTTAAAAGTGCTCATCATTGGAAAACGTTCTTCGGGGCGAAAACTCTCAAGGATCTTACCGCTGTT
GAGATCCAGTTCGATGTAACCCACTCGTGCACCCAACTGATCTTCAGCATCTTTTACTTTCACCAGCGTT
TCTGGGTGAGCAAAAACAGGAAGGCAAAATGCCGCAAAAAAGGGAATAAGGGCGACACGGAAATGTTGAA
TACTCATACTCTTCCTTTTTCAATATTATTGAAGCATTTATCAGGGTTATTGTCTCATGAGCGGATACAT
ATTTGAATGTATTTAGAAAAATAAACAAATAGGGGTTCCGCGCACATTTCCCCGAAAAGTGCCACCTGCA
TAATGAAAGACCCCACCTGTAGGTTTGGCAAGCTAGCTTAAGTAACGCCATTTTGCA
